Addgene plasmid #43274: II-ATCT
Depositing lab: Chad Cowan & Kiran Musunuru. Depositing organization: Harvard University. Publication: A TALEN Genome-Editing System for Generating Human Stem Cell-Based Disease Models. Ding Q, Lee YK, Schaefer EA, Peters DT, Veres A, Kim K, Kuperwasser N, Motola DL, Meissner TB, Hendriks WT, Trevisan M, Gupta RM, Moisan A, Banks E, Friesen M, Schinzel RT, Xia F, Tang A, Xia Y, Figueroa E, Wann A, Ahfeldt T, Daheron L, Zhang F, Rubin LL, Peng LF, Chung RT, Musunuru K, Cowan CA. Cell Stem Cell. 2012 Dec 12. pii: S1934-5909(12)00645-5. doi: 10.1016/j.stem.2012.11.011. PubMed 23246482.
Backbone
  Vector backbone: pCRII-TOPO
  Backbone manufacturer: Invitrogen
  Backbone size w/o insert (bp): 3973
  Vector type: Bacterial Cloning
Growth in bacteria
  Bacterial resistance: Ampicillin and Kanamycin, 100 & 50 μg/mL
  Growth temperature: 37°C
  Growth strain: Top10
  Copy number: High Copy
Gene/Insert
  Gene/Insert name: II-ATCT
  Species: Synthetic
  Insert size (bp): 426
  Cloning method: TOPO Cloning
  Sequencing primers: 5′ T7; 3′ M13-rev
Terms and licenses: Academic/Nonprofit Terms; Industry Terms: Not Available to Industry
How to cite: II-ATCT was a gift from Chad Cowan & Kiran Musunuru (Addgene plasmid # 43274 ; http://n2t.net/addgene:43274 ; RRID:Addgene_43274)
