[The description below was written by a language model from this plasmid's Addgene catalogue record.]
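Description:
II-ATCT is a bacterial cloning plasmid built on the commercial pCRII-TOPO backbone (about 4.0 kb without insert), carrying a 426 bp synthetic insert introduced by TOPO cloning. It is a high-copy plasmid propagated in E. coli and selectable with both ampicillin and kanamycin, reflecting the two resistance markers carried by this backbone. The insert sits between the T7 and M13-reverse priming sites, which are the recorded sequencing primers for verifying it. No feature table accompanies the record, so individual elements such as the origin of replication or flanking promoters are not itemised here.

The record does not describe the insert's content beyond its name, synthetic origin and size. The plasmid was deposited in connection with a TALEN genome-editing system developed for generating human stem cell-based disease models. In that context the name suggests, though the record does not confirm, a preassembled module of TAL effector repeats: "ATCT" would denote the four DNA bases recognised, and "II" the module's position in an ordered assembly series. The insert size is roughly consistent with four repeat units of about 100 bp each. Under this reading, the plasmid would serve as one member of a library of building blocks, stored and amplified in bacteria, from which repeat modules are taken and joined into full-length TALE DNA-binding arrays. It contains no recorded mammalian expression elements and is classified purely as a cloning vector, so it is a source of a component fragment rather than a functional nuclease construct in its own right.
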