>Addgene plasmid #43274 | II-ATCT | depositor partial sequence | sequence record 58539 | II-ATCT sequence 426 bps
CGTCTCGCTTAACCCCAGAGCAGGTCGTGGCAATCGCCTCCAACATTGGCGGGAAACAGGCACTCGAGAC
TGTCCAGCGCCTGCTTCCCGTGCTGTGCCAAGCGCACGGACTCACCCCAGAGCAGGTCGTGGCCATTGCC
TCGAATGGAGGGGGCAAACAGGCGTTGGAAACCGTACAACGATTGCTGCCGGTGCTGTGCCAAGCGCACG
GCCTCACCCCAGAGCAGGTCGTGGCGATCGCAAGCCACGACGGAGGAAAGCAAGCCTTGGAAACAGTACA
GAGGCTGTTGCCTGTGCTGTGCCAAGCGCACGGATTAACCCCAGAGCAGGTCGTGGCCATTGCCTCGAAT
GGAGGGGGCAAACAGGCGTTGGAAACCGTACAACGATTGCTGCCGGTGCTGTGCCAAGCGCACGGGCTCA
GAGACG
