>Addgene plasmid #43274 | II-ATCT | addgene partial sequence | sequence record 60614 | M13-F20 5'-TGTAAAACGACGGCCAGT-3'
TCTGATGCATGCTCGAGCGGCCGCCAGTGTGATGGATATCTGCAGAATTCGCCCTTGCCGTCCTAGCGCG
TCTCGCTTAACCCCAGAGCAGGTCGTGGCAATCGCCTCCAACATTGGCGGGAAACAGGCACTCGAGACTG
TCCAGCGCCTGCTTCCCGTGCTGTGCCAAGCGCACGGACTCACCCCAGAGCAGGTCGTGGCCATTGCCTC
GAATGGAGGGGGCAAACAGGCGTTGGAAACCGTACAACGATTGCTGCCGGTGCTGTGCCAAGCGCACGGC
CTCACCCCAGAGCAGGTCGTGGCGATCGCAAGCCACGACGGAGGAAAGCAAGCCTTGGAAACAGTACAGA
GGCTGTTGCCTGTGCTGTGCCAAGCGCACGGATTAACCCCAGAGCAGGTCGTGGCCATTGCCTCGAATGG
AGGGGGCAAACAGGCGTTGGAAACCGTACAACGATTGCTGCCGGTGCTGTGCCAAGCGCACGGGCTCAGA
GACGTGGGCACAGGAAAGAAGGGCGAATTCCAGCACACTGGCGGCCGTTACTAGTGGATCCGAGCTCGGT
ACCAAGCTTGATGCATAGCTTGAGTATTCTATAGTGTCACCTAAATAGCTTGGCGTAATCATGGTCATAG
CTGTTTCCTGTGTGAAATTGTTATCCGCTCACAATTCCACACAACATACGAGCCGGAAGCATAAAGTGTA
AAGCCTGGGGTGCCTAATGAGTGAGCTAACTCACATTAATTGCGTTGCGCTCACTGCCCGCTTTCCAGTC
GGGAAACCTGTCGTGCCAGCTGCATTAATGAATCGGCCAACGCGCGGGGAGAGGCGGTTTGCGTATTGGG
CGCTCTTCCGCTTCCTCGCTCACTGACTCGCTGCGCTCGG
